Addgene plasmid #174697: CMV-AID'-seBE4max-IRES
Purpose: Small-molecule controlled base editing
Depositing lab: Rahul Kohli. Depositing organization: University of Pennsylvania. Publication: Controllable genome editing with split-engineered base editors. Berrios KN, Evitt NH, DeWeerd RA, Ren D, Luo M, Barka A, Wang T, Bartman CR, Lan Y, Green AM, Shi J, Kohli RM. Nat Chem Biol. 2021 Dec;17(12):1262-1270. doi: 10.1038/s41589-021-00880-w. Epub 2021 Oct 18. PubMed 34663942.
Backbone
  Vector backbone: pCMV
  Vector type: Mammalian Expression
Growth in bacteria
  Bacterial resistance: Ampicillin, 100 μg/mL
  Growth temperature: 37°C
  Growth strain: DH5alpha
  Copy number: High Copy
Gene/Insert
  Gene/Insert name: AID'-seBE4max-IRES
  Species: H. sapiens (human)
  Mutation: UGI-E11K
  Entrez Gene: AICDA (a.k.a. AID, ARP2, CDA2, HEL-S-284, HIGM2)
  Promoter: CMV
  Tag / fusion protein: myc tag (N terminal on insert)
  Cloning method: Gibson Cloning
  Sequencing primers: 5′ Unknown
Terms and licenses: Academic/Nonprofit Terms; Industry Terms: Not Available to Industry
Depositor comments: 5' Cloning Site: NotI (unknown if destroyed), 3' Cloning Site: XmaI (unknown if destroyed).
How to cite: CMV-AID'-seBE4max-IRES was a gift from Rahul Kohli (Addgene plasmid # 174697 ; http://n2t.net/addgene:174697 ; RRID:Addgene_174697)
