[The description below was written by a language model from this plasmid's Addgene catalogue record and pLannotate feature annotations shown in this document.]
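Description:
CMV-AID'-seBE4max-IRES is a mammalian expression plasmid on a pCMV backbone that encodes a split-engineered, small-molecule-controlled cytosine base editor built from human AID (AICDA). It is propagated in E. coli at high copy from a ColE1/pUC-type origin and selected with ampicillin through the β-lactamase gene. No mammalian selection marker is annotated.

The payload is a single bicistronic transcript driven by the CMV enhancer/promoter and terminated by the bGH polyadenylation signal; a T7 promoter lies just upstream of the coding region. The first open reading frame begins with a bipartite nucleoplasmin NLS, followed by an N-terminal fragment of AID fused to a fragment of MTOR, which by its size and context corresponds to the rapamycin-binding FRB domain. An EMCV IRES then initiates translation of a second polypeptide: FKBP12 (FKBP1A) fused to the remaining AID fragment, then S. pyogenes Cas9 carrying the D10A mutation, and uracil glycosylase inhibitor (UGI). BE4max-type editors use this Cas9 as a nickase. The record lists a UGI-E11K mutation and an N-terminal myc tag, although the tag is not picked up in the feature table, and only one UGI copy is annotated.

The deaminase is divided into two inactive halves, each attached to one partner of the FRB/FKBP12 dimerisation pair. A dimerising ligand such as rapamycin is therefore expected to bring the halves together and restore deaminase activity on the Cas9-targeted strand. UGI blocks uracil excision and so favours C-to-T outcomes. No guide RNA cassette is annotated, so a guide would have to be supplied separately. The stated use is small-molecule controlled base editing in mammalian cells.
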