Features (pLannotate 1.2.2; 23 found; start..end, strand, type, name):
    105..386     +  CDS            MTOR (fragment): MTOR_HUMAN - Also known as FRAP, FRAP1, FRAP2, RAFT1, RAPT1. Experimental evidence at protein level: Swiss-Prot protein existence level 1. Serine/threonine protein kinase which is a central regulator of cellular metabolism, growth and survival in response to hormones, growth factors, nutrients, energy and stress signals (PubMed:12087098, PubMed:12150925, PubMed:12150926, PubMed:12231510, PubMed:12718876, PubMed:14651849, PubMed:15268862, PubMed:15467718, PubMed:15545625, PubMed:15718470, PubMed:18497260, PubMed:18762023, PubMed:18925875, PubMed:20516213, PubMed:20537536, PubMed:21659604, PubMe
    494..956     +  misc_feature   IRES: internal ribosome entry site (IRES) of the encephalomyocarditis virus (EMCV)
    979..1302    +  CDS            FKBP1A: FKB1A_HUMAN - Also known as FKBP1, FKBP12. Experimental evidence at protein level: Swiss-Prot protein existence level 1. Keeps in an inactive conformation TGFBR1, the TGF-beta type I serine/threonine kinase receptor, preventing TGF-beta receptor activation in absence of ligand. Recruits SMAD7 to ACVR1B which prevents the association of SMAD2 and SMAD3 with the activin receptor complex, thereby blocking the activin signal. May modulate the RYR1 calcium channel activity. PPIases accelerate the folding of proteins. It catalyzes the cis-trans isomerization of proline imidic peptide bonds in oligop
   1348..1674    +  CDS            AICDA (fragment): AICDA_HUMAN - Also known as AID. Experimental evidence at protein level: Swiss-Prot protein existence level 1. Single-stranded DNA-specific cytidine deaminase. Involved in somatic hypermutation (SHM), gene conversion, and class-switch recombination (CSR) in B-lymphocytes by deaminating C to U during transcription of Ig-variable (V) and Ig-switch (S) region DNA. Required for several crucial steps of B-cell terminal differentiation necessary for efficient antibody responses (PubMed:18722174, PubMed:21385873, PubMed:21518874, PubMed:27716525). May also play a role in the epigenetic regulation of
   1771..3372    +  CDS            dCas9(N): N-terminal portion of catalytically inactive Streptococcus pyogenes dCas9 carrying the D10A mutation (Zetsche et al., 2015)
   3373..5867    +  CDS            Cas9(C) (fragment): C-terminal portion of Streptococcus pyogenes Cas9 (Zetsche et al., 2015)
   6181..6429    +  CDS            UGI: UNGI_BPPB2 - Experimental evidence at protein level: Swiss-Prot protein existence level 1. This protein binds specifically and reversibly to the host uracil-DNA glycosylase, preventing removal of uracil residues from PBS2 DNA by the host uracil-excision repair system. From Bacillus phage PBS2 (Bacteriophage PBS2).
   6547..6771    +  polyA_signal   bGH poly(A) signal: bovine growth hormone polyadenylation signal
   6775..6796    +  promoter       SV40 promoter (fragment): SV40 enhancer and early promoter
   6801..6817    +  misc_feature   MCS (fragment): pBluescript multiple cloning site
   6866..6882    -  protein_bind   lac operator: The lac repressor binds to the lac operator to inhibit transcription in E. coli. This inhibition can be relieved by adding lactose or isopropyl-β-D-thiogalactopyranoside (IPTG). lac repressor encoded by lacI
   6890..6920    -  promoter       lac promoter: promoter for the E. coli lac operon
   6935..6956    -  protein_bind   CAP binding site: CAP binding activates transcription in the presence of cAMP. E. coli catabolite activator protein
   6969..7061    -  CDS            lacI (fragment): lac repressor; lacI; The lac repressor binds to the lac operator to inhibit transcription in E. coli. This inhibition can be relieved by adding lactose or isopropyl-β-D-thiogalactopyranoside (IPTG).
   7244..7832    -  rep_origin     ori: high-copy-number ColE1/pMB1/pBR322/pUC origin of replication
   8003..8863    -  CDS            AmpR: β-lactamase; bla; confers resistance to ampicillin, carbenicillin, and related antibiotics
   8864..8968    -  promoter       AmpR promoter: bla
   9039..9083    -  misc_feature   bom (fragment): basis of mobility region from pBR322
   9238..9617    +  enhancer       CMV enhancer: human cytomegalovirus immediate early enhancer
   9618..9821    +  promoter       CMV promoter: human cytomegalovirus (CMV) immediate early promoter
   9863..9881    +  promoter       T7 promoter: promoter for bacteriophage T7 RNA polymerase
   9928..9975    +  CDS            nucleoplasmin NLS: bipartite nuclear localization signal from nucleoplasmin
  10000..56      +  CDS            AICDA (fragment) (across the origin): AICDA_HUMAN - Also known as AID. Experimental evidence at protein level: Swiss-Prot protein existence level 1. Single-stranded DNA-specific cytidine deaminase. Involved in somatic hypermutation (SHM), gene conversion, and class-switch recombination (CSR) in B-lymphocytes by deaminating C to U during transcription of Ig-variable (V) and Ig-switch (S) region DNA. Required for several crucial steps of B-cell terminal differentiation necessary for efficient antibody responses (PubMed:18722174, PubMed:21385873, PubMed:21518874, PubMed:27716525). May also play a role in the epigenetic regulation of
>Addgene plasmid #174697 | CMV-AID'-seBE4max-IRES | addgene full sequence | sequence record 344621 | Addgene NGS Result
GCCATGTGGAACTGCTGTTTCTGCGTTATATTAGCGATTGGGATCTGGATCCGGGCGCGCCGGGAGGTGG
TGGCAGCGGTGGAGGAGGTTCTGGGGGCGGTGGCTCAATTTTATGGCATGAGATGTGGCATGAGGGTTTG
GAAGAGGCATCTAGATTGTATTTCGGTGAAAGAAATGTCAAGGGAATGTTCGAAGTTTTAGAACCGTTGC
ACGCTATGATGGAGAGAGGTCCACAGACTCTAAAGGAGACTTCCTTCAACCAAGCTTATGGAAGGGACCT
AATGGAGGCTCAAGAATGGTGTAGAAAATACATGAAAAGTGGAAATGTAAAGGACCTTACACAAGCTTGG
GATCTCTACTACCATGTTTTTAGGAGAATATCTAAATAATGACCCCCCCCCCCTAACGTTACTGGCCGAA
GCCGCTTGGAATAAGGCCGGTGTGCGTTTGTCTATATGTTATTTTCCACCATATTGCCGTCTTTTGGCAA
TGTGAGGGCCCGGAAACCTGGCCCTGTCTTCTTGACGAGCATTCCTAGGGGTCTTTCCCCTCTCGCCAAA
GGAATGCAAGGTCTGTTGAATGTCGTGAAGGAAGCAGTTCCTCTGGAAGCTTCTTGAAGACAAACAACGT
CTGTAGCGACCCTTTGCAGGCAGCGGAACCCCCCACCTGGCGACAGGTGCCTCTGCGGCCAAAAGCCACG
TGTATAAGATACACCTGCAAAGGCGGCACAACCCCAGTGCCACGTTGTGAGTTGGATAGTTGTGGAAAGA
GTCAAATGGCTCTCCTCAAGCGTATTCAACAAGGGGCTGAAGGATGCCCAGAAGGTACCCCATTGTATGG
GATCTGATCTGGGGCCTCGGTGCACATGCTTTACATGTGTTTAGTCGAGGTTAAAAAAACGTCTAGGCCC
CCCGAACCACGGGGACGTGGTTTTCCTTTGAAAAACACGATGATAATATGGCCCCCAAGCTTGCCACCAT
GGGCGTACAAGTTGAAACTATCAGCCCTGGGGACGGCAGAACCTTTCCGAAGAGGGGACAGACATGTGTT
GTTCACTATACTGGAATGTTGGAAGATGGTAAGAAGTTCGATAGCAGCAGAGATAGGAATAAACCATTTA
AATTCATGCTTGGCAAGCAAGAAGTGATTAGGGGTTGGGAAGAAGGTGTCGCTCAAATGAGTGTAGGTCA
GAGGGCTAAGTTAACAATTAGTCCTGATTATGCTTATGGCGCTACAGGTCATCCAGGAATCATTCCCCCA
CATGCTACTCTTGTTTTCGACGTTGAATTGCTTAAGCTTGAAGGATCAGGTTCTGGATCTGGTTCAGGAT
CAGGCTCACCCGGGCTTGGCCGTTGCTATCGTGTGACCTGGTTTATCAGCTGGAGCCCGTGCTATGATTG
CGCGCGTCATGTGGCGGATTTTCTGCGTGGCAACCCGAACCTGAGCCTGCGTATTTTTACCGCGCGTCTG
TATTTTTGCGAAGCCGGCAGGCGTGAACCGGAAGGCCTGCGTCGTCTGCATCGTGCGGGCGTGCAGATTG
CGATTATGACCTTTAAAGATTATTTTTATTGCTGGAACACCTTTGTGGAAAACCATGGACGTACCTTTAA
AGCGTGGGAAGGCCTGCATGAAAACAGCGTGCGTCTGAGCCGTCAGCTGCGTCGTATTCTGCTGTCTGGC
GGATCTAGCGGAGGATCCTCTGGCAGCGAGACACCCGGGACAAGCGAGTCAGCAACACCAGAGAGCAGTG
GCGGCAGCAGCGGCGGCAGCGACAAGAAGTACAGCATCGGCCTGGCCATCGGCACCAACTCTGTGGGCTG
GGCCGTGATCACCGACGAGTACAAGGTGCCCAGCAAGAAATTCAAGGTGCTGGGCAACACCGACCGGCAC
AGCATCAAGAAGAACCTGATCGGAGCCCTGCTGTTCGACAGCGGCGAAACAGCCGAGGCCACCCGGCTGA
AGAGAACCGCCAGAAGAAGATACACCAGACGGAAGAACCGGATCTGCTATCTGCAAGAGATCTTCAGCAA
CGAGATGGCCAAGGTGGACGACAGCTTCTTCCACAGACTGGAAGAGTCCTTCCTGGTGGAAGAGGATAAG
AAGCACGAGCGGCACCCCATCTTCGGCAACATCGTGGACGAGGTGGCCTACCACGAGAAGTACCCCACCA
TCTACCACCTGAGAAAGAAACTGGTGGACAGCACCGACAAGGCCGACCTGCGGCTGATCTATCTGGCCCT
GGCCCACATGATCAAGTTCCGGGGCCACTTCCTGATCGAGGGCGACCTGAACCCCGACAACAGCGACGTG
GACAAGCTGTTCATCCAGCTGGTGCAGACCTACAACCAGCTGTTCGAGGAAAACCCCATCAACGCCAGCG
GCGTGGACGCCAAGGCCATCCTGTCTGCCAGACTGAGCAAGAGCAGACGGCTGGAAAATCTGATCGCCCA
GCTGCCCGGCGAGAAGAAGAATGGCCTGTTCGGAAACCTGATTGCCCTGAGCCTGGGCCTGACCCCCAAC
TTCAAGAGCAACTTCGACCTGGCCGAGGATGCCAAACTGCAGCTGAGCAAGGACACCTACGACGACGACC
TGGACAACCTGCTGGCCCAGATCGGCGACCAGTACGCCGACCTGTTTCTGGCCGCCAAGAACCTGTCCGA
CGCCATCCTGCTGAGCGACATCCTGAGAGTGAACACCGAGATCACCAAGGCCCCCCTGAGCGCCTCTATG
ATCAAGAGATACGACGAGCACCACCAGGACCTGACCCTGCTGAAAGCTCTCGTGCGGCAGCAGCTGCCTG
AGAAGTACAAAGAGATTTTCTTCGACCAGAGCAAGAACGGCTACGCCGGCTACATTGACGGCGGAGCCAG
CCAGGAAGAGTTCTACAAGTTCATCAAGCCCATCCTGGAAAAGATGGACGGCACCGAGGAACTGCTCGTG
AAGCTGAACAGAGAGGACCTGCTGCGGAAGCAGCGGACCTTCGACAACGGCAGCATCCCCCACCAGATCC
ACCTGGGAGAGCTGCACGCCATTCTGCGGCGGCAGGAAGATTTTTACCCATTCCTGAAGGACAACCGGGA
AAAGATCGAGAAGATCCTGACCTTCCGCATCCCCTACTACGTGGGCCCTCTGGCCAGGGGAAACAGCAGA
TTCGCCTGGATGACCAGAAAGAGCGAGGAAACCATCACCCCCTGGAACTTCGAGGAAGTGGTGGACAAGG
GCGCTTCCGCCCAGAGCTTCATCGAGCGGATGACCAACTTCGATAAGAACCTGCCCAACGAGAAGGTGCT
GCCCAAGCACAGCCTGCTGTACGAGTACTTCACCGTGTATAACGAGCTGACCAAAGTGAAATACGTGACC
GAGGGAATGAGAAAGCCCGCCTTCCTGAGCGGCGAGCAGAAAAAGGCCATCGTGGACCTGCTGTTCAAGA
CCAACCGGAAAGTGACCGTGAAGCAGCTGAAAGAGGACTACTTCAAGAAAATCGAGTGCTTCGACTCCGT
GGAAATCTCCGGCGTGGAAGATCGGTTCAACGCCTCCCTGGGCACATACCACGATCTGCTGAAAATTATC
AAGGACAAGGACTTCCTGGACAATGAGGAAAACGAGGACATTCTGGAAGATATCGTGCTGACCCTGACAC
TGTTTGAGGACAGAGAGATGATCGAGGAACGGCTGAAAACCTATGCCCACCTGTTCGACGACAAAGTGAT
GAAGCAGCTGAAGCGGCGGAGATACACCGGCTGGGGCAGGCTGAGCCGGAAGCTGATCAACGGCATCCGG
GACAAGCAGTCCGGCAAGACAATCCTGGATTTCCTGAAGTCCGACGGCTTCGCCAACAGAAACTTCATGC
AGCTGATCCACGACGACAGCCTGACCTTTAAAGAGGACATCCAGAAAGCCCAGGTGTCCGGCCAGGGCGA
TAGCCTGCACGAGCACATTGCCAATCTGGCCGGCAGCCCCGCCATTAAGAAGGGCATCCTGCAGACAGTG
AAGGTGGTGGACGAGCTCGTGAAAGTGATGGGCCGGCACAAGCCCGAGAACATCGTGATCGAAATGGCCA
GAGAGAACCAGACCACCCAGAAGGGACAGAAGAACAGCCGCGAGAGAATGAAGCGGATCGAAGAGGGCAT
CAAAGAGCTGGGCAGCCAGATCCTGAAAGAACACCCCGTGGAAAACACCCAGCTGCAGAACGAGAAGCTG
TACCTGTACTACCTGCAGAATGGGCGGGATATGTACGTGGACCAGGAACTGGACATCAACCGGCTGTCCG
ACTACGATGTGGACCATATCGTGCCTCAGAGCTTTCTGAAGGACGACTCCATCGACAACAAGGTGCTGAC
CAGAAGCGACAAGAACCGGGGCAAGAGCGACAACGTGCCCTCCGAAGAGGTCGTGAAGAAGATGAAGAAC
TACTGGCGGCAGCTGCTGAACGCCAAGCTGATTACCCAGAGAAAGTTCGACAATCTGACCAAGGCCGAGA
GAGGCGGCCTGAGCGAACTGGATAAGGCCGGCTTCATCAAGAGACAGCTGGTGGAAACCCGGCAGATCAC
AAAGCACGTGGCACAGATCCTGGACTCCCGGATGAACACTAAGTACGACGAGAATGACAAGCTGATCCGG
GAAGTGAAAGTGATCACCCTGAAGTCCAAGCTGGTGTCCGATTTCCGGAAGGATTTCCAGTTTTACAAAG
TGCGCGAGATCAACAACTACCACCACGCCCACGACGCCTACCTGAACGCCGTCGTGGGAACCGCCCTGAT
CAAAAAGTACCCTAAGCTGGAAAGCGAGTTCGTGTACGGCGACTACAAGGTGTACGACGTGCGGAAGATG
ATCGCCAAGAGCGAGCAGGAAATCGGCAAGGCTACCGCCAAGTACTTCTTCTACAGCAACATCATGAACT
TTTTCAAGACCGAGATTACCCTGGCCAACGGCGAGATCCGGAAGCGGCCTCTGATCGAGACAAACGGCGA
AACCGGGGAGATCGTGTGGGATAAGGGCCGGGATTTTGCCACCGTGCGGAAAGTGCTGAGCATGCCCCAA
GTGAATATCGTGAAAAAGACCGAGGTGCAGACAGGCGGCTTCAGCAAAGAGTCTATCCTGCCCAAGAGGA
ACAGCGATAAGCTGATCGCCAGAAAGAAGGACTGGGACCCTAAGAAGTACGGCGGCTTCGACAGCCCCAC
CGTGGCCTATTCTGTGCTGGTGGTGGCCAAAGTGGAAAAGGGCAAGTCCAAGAAACTGAAGAGTGTGAAA
GAGCTGCTGGGGATCACCATCATGGAAAGAAGCAGCTTCGAGAAGAATCCCATCGACTTTCTGGAAGCCA
AGGGCTACAAAGAAGTGAAAAAGGACCTGATCATCAAGCTGCCTAAGTACTCCCTGTTCGAGCTGGAAAA
CGGCCGGAAGAGAATGCTGGCCTCTGCCGGCGAACTGCAGAAGGGAAACGAACTGGCCCTGCCCTCCAAA
TATGTGAACTTCCTGTACCTGGCCAGCCACTATGAGAAGCTGAAGGGCTCCCCCGAGGATAATGAGCAGA
AACAGCTGTTTGTGGAACAGCACAAGCACTACCTGGACGAGATCATCGAGCAGATCAGCGAGTTCTCCAA
GAGAGTGATCCTGGCCGACGCTAATCTGGACAAAGTGCTGTCCGCCTACAACAAGCACCGGGATAAGCCC
ATCAGAGAGCAGGCCGAGAATATCATCCACCTGTTTACCCTGACCAATCTGGGAGCCCCTGCCGCCTTCA
AGTACTTTGACACCACCATCGACCGGAAGAGGTACACCAGCACCAAAGAGGTGCTGGACGCCACCCTGAT
CCACCAGAGCATCACCGGCCTGTACGAGACACGGATCGACCTGTCTCAGCTGGGAGGTGACAGCGGCGGG
AGCGGCGGGAGCGAGGGGAGCACTAATCTGAGCGACATCATTGAGAAGAAGACTGGGAAACAGCTGGTCA
TTCAGGAGTCCATCCTGATGCTGCCTGAGGAGGTGGAGGAAGTGATCGGCAACAAGCCAGAGTCTGACAT
CCTGGTGCACACCGCCTACGACGAGTCCACAGATGAGAATGTGATGCTGCTGACCTCTGACGCCCCCGAG
TATAAGCCTTGGGCCCTGGTCATCCAGGATTCTAACGGCGAGAATAAGATCAAGATGCTGAGCGGAGGAT
CCGGAGGATCTGGAGGCAGCACCAACCTGTCTGACATCATCGAGAAGGAGACAGGCAAGCAGCTGGTCAT
CCAGGAGAGCATCCTGATGCTGCCCGAAGAAGTCGAAGAAGTGATCGGAAACAAGCCTGAGAGCGATATC
CTGGTCCATACCGCCTACGACGAGAGTACCGACGAAAATGTGATGCTGCTGACATCCGACGCCCCAGAGT
ATAAGCCCTGGGCTCTGGTCATCCAGGATTCCAACGGAGAGAACAAAATCAAAATGCTGTCTGGCGGCTC
AAAAAGAACCGCCGACGGCAGCGAATTCGAGCCCAAGAAGAAGAGGAAAGTCTAACCGGTCATCATCACC
ATCACCATTGAGTTTAAACCCGCTGATCAGCCTCGACTGTGCCTTCTAGTTGCCAGCCATCTGTTGTTTG
CCCCTCCCCCGTGCCTTCCTTGACCCTGGAAGGTGCCACTCCCACTGTCCTTTCCTAATAAAATGAGGAA
ATTGCATCGCATTGTCTGAGTAGGTGTCATTCTATTCTGGGGGGTGGGGTGGGGCAGGACAGCAAGGGGG
AGGATTGGGAAGACAATAGCAGGCATGCTGGGGATGCGGTGGGCTCTATGGCTTCTGAGGCGGAAAGAAC
CAGCTGGGGCTCGATACCGTCGACCTCTAGCTAGAGCTTGGCGTAATCATGGTCATAGCTGTTTCCTGTG
TGAAATTGTTATCCGCTCACAATTCCACACAACATACGAGCCGGAAGCATAAAGTGTAAAGCCTAGGGTG
CCTAATGAGTGAGCTAACTCACATTAATTGCGTTGCGCTCACTGCCCGCTTTCCAGTCAGGAAACCTGTC
GTGCCAGCTGCATTAATGAATCGGCCAACGCGCGGGAAGAGGCGGTTTGCGTATTGGGCGCACTTCCGCT
TCCTCGCTCACTGACTCGCTGCGCTCGGTCGTTCGGCTGCGGCGAGCGGTATCAGCTCACTCAAAGGCGG
TAATACGGTTATCCACAGAATCAGGGGATAACGCAGGAAAGAACATGTGAGCAAAAGGCCAGCAAAAGGC
CAGGAACCGTAAAAAGGCCGCGTTGCTGGCGTTTTTCCATAGGCTCCGCCCCCCTGACGAGCATCACAAA
AATCGACGCTCAAGTCAGAGGTGGCGAAACCCGACAGGACTATAAAGATACCAGGCGTTTCCCCCTGGAA
GCTCCCTCGTGCGCTCTCCTGTTCCGACCCTGCCGCTTACCGGATACCTGTCCGCCTTTCTCCCTTCGGG
AAGCGTGGCGCTTTCTCATAGCTCACGCTGTAGGTATCTCAGTTCGGTGTAGGTCGTTCGCTCCAAGCTG
GGCTGTGTGCACGAACCCCCCGTTCAGCCCGACCGCTGCGCCTTATCCGGTAACTATCGTCTTGAGTCCA
ACCCGGTAAGACACGACTTATCGCCACTGGCAGCAGCCACTGGTAACAGGATTAGCAGAGCGAGGTATGT
AGGCGGTGCTACAGAGTTCTTGAAGTGGTGGCCTAACTACGGCTACACTAGAAGAACAGTATTTGGTATC
TGCGCTCTGCTGAAGCCAGTTACCTTCGGAAAAAGAGTTGGTAGCTCTTGATCCGGCAAACAAACCACCG
CTGGTAGCGGTGGTTTTTTTGTTTGCAAGCAGCAGATTACGCGCAGAAAAAAAGGATCTCAAGAAAATCC
TTTGATCTTTTCTACGGGGTCTGACACTCAGTGGAACGAAAACTCACGTTAAGGGATTTTGGTCATGAGA
TTATCAAAAAGGATCTTCACCTAGATCCTTTTAAATTAAAAATGAAGTTTTAAATCAATCTAAAGTATAT
ATGAGTAAACTTGGTCTGACAGTTACCAATGCTTAATCAGTGAGGCACCTATCTCAGCGATCTGTCTATT
TCGTTCATCCATAGTTGCCTGACTCCCCGTCGTGTAGATAACTACGATACGGGAGGGCTTACCATCTGGC
CCCAGTGCTGCAATGATACCGCGGGACCCACGCTCACCGGCTCCAGATTTATCAGCAATAAACCAGCCAG
CCGGAAGGGCCGAGCGCAGAAGTGGTCCTGCAACTTTATCCGCCTCCATCCAGTCTATTAATTGTTGCCG
GGAAGCTAGAGTAAGTAGTTCGCCAGTTAATAGTTTGCGCAACGTTGTTGCCATTGCTACAGGCATCGTG
GTGTCACGCTCGTCGTTTGGTATGGCTTCATTCAGCTCCGGTTCCCAACGATCAAGGCGAGTTACATGAT
CCCCCATGTTGTGCAAAAAAGCGGTTAGCTCCTTCGGTCCTCCGATCGTTGTCAGAAGTAAGTTGGCCGC
AGTGTTATCACTCATGGTTATGGCAGCACTGCATAATTCTCTTACTGTCATGCCATCCGTAAGATGCTTT
TCTGTGACTGGTGAGTACTCAACCAAGTCATTCTGAGAATAGTGTATGCGGCGACCGAGTTGCTCTTGCC
CGGCGTCAATACGGGATAATACCGCGCCACATAGCAGAACTTTAAAAGTGCTCATCATTGGAAAACGTTC
TTCGGGGCGAAAACTCTCAAGGATCTTACCGCTGTTGAGATCCAGTTCGATGTAACCCACTCGTGCACCC
AACTGATCTTCAGCATCTTTTACTTTCACCAGCGTTTCTGGGTGAGCAAAAACAGGAAGGCAAAATGCCG
CAAAAAAGGGAATAAGGGCGACACGGAAATGTTGAATACTCATACTCTTCCTTTTTCAATATTATTGAAG
CATTTATCAGGGTTATTGTCTCATGAGCGGATACATATTTGAATGTATTTAGAAAAATAAACAAATAGGG
GTTCCGCGCACATTTCCCCGAAAAGTGCCACCTGACGTCGACGGATCGGGAGATCGATCTCCCGATCCCC
TAGGGTCGACTCTCAGTACAATCTGCTCTGATGCCGCATAGTTAAGCCAGTATCTGCTCCCTGCTTGTGT
GTTGGAGGTCGCTGAGTAGTGCGCGAGCAAAATTTAAGCTACAACAAGGCAAGGCTTGACCGACAATTGC
ATGAAGAATCTGCTTAGGGTTAGGCGTTTTGCGCTGCTTCGCGATGTACGGGCCAGATATACGCGTTGAC
ATTGATTATTGACTAGTTATTAATAGTAATCAATTACGGGGTCATTAGTTCATAGCCCATATATGGAGTT
CCGCGTTACATAACTTACGGTAAATGGCCCGCCTGGCTGACCGCCCAACGACCCCCGCCCATTGACGTCA
ATAATGACGTATGTTCCCATAGTAACGCCAATAGGGACTTTCCATTGACGTCAATGGGTGGAGTATTTAC
GGTAAACTGCCCACTTGGCAGTACATCAAGTGTATCATATGCCAAGTACGCCCCCTATTGACGTCAATGA
CGGTAAATGGCCCGCCTGGCATTATGCCCAGTACATGACCTTATGGGACTTTCCTACTTGGCAGTACATC
TACGTATTAGTCATCGCTATTACCATGGTGATGCGGTTTTGGCAGTACATCAATGGGCGTGGATAGCGGT
TTGACTCACGGGGATTTCCAAGTCTCCACCCCATTGACGTCAATGGGAGTTTGTTTTGGCACCAAAATCA
ACGGGACTTTCCAAAATGTCGTAACAACTCCGCCCCATTGACGCAAATGGGCGGTAGGCGTGTACGGTGG
GAGGTCTATATAAGCAGAGCTGGTTTAGTGAACCGTCAGATCCGCTAGAGATCCGCGGCCGCTAATACGA
CTCACTATAGGGAGAGCCGCCACCATGGAACAAAAACTTATTTCTGAAGAAGATCTGAAAAGGCCGGCGG
CCACGAAAAAGGCCGGCCAGGCAAAAAAGAAAAAGGGAGGTTCCGCTAGCGGAGGTTCGATGGATAGCCT
GCTGATGAACCGTCGTGAATTTCTGTATCAGTTTAAAAACGTGCGTTGGGCGAAAGGCCGTCGTGAAACC
TATCTGTGCTATGTGGTGAAACGTCGTGATAGCGCGACCAGCTTTAGCCTGGATTTTGGCTATCTGCGTA
ACAAAAACGGCT
